Addgene plasmid #55018: mCherry-Centrin2-N-10
Purpose: Localization: Centrosomes, Excitation: 587, Emission: 610
Depositing lab: Michael Davidson. Depositing organization: Florida State University, Tallahassee.
Backbone
  Vector backbone: mCherry-N1
  Backbone size w/o insert (bp): 4750
  Vector type: Mammalian Expression
  Selectable markers: Neomycin (select with G418)
Growth in bacteria
  Bacterial resistance: Kanamycin, 50 μg/mL
  Growth temperature: 37°C
  Growth strain: DH5alpha
  Copy number: High Copy
Gene/Insert
  Gene/Insert name: Centrin2 (alt name: NM_004344.1)
  Species: H. sapiens (human)
  Entrez Gene: CETN2 (a.k.a. CALT, CEN2)
  Promoter: CMV
  Tag / fusion protein: mCherry (C terminal on backbone)
  Cloning method: Unknown
  Sequencing primers: 5′ CMV-F; 3′ SV40pA-R
Terms and licenses: Academic/Nonprofit Terms; Industry Terms: Not Available to Industry
Depositor comments: . Excitation = 587; Emission = 610
How to cite: mCherry-Centrin2-N-10 was a gift from Michael Davidson (Addgene plasmid # 55018 ; http://n2t.net/addgene:55018 ; RRID:Addgene_55018)
