[The description below was written by a language model from this plasmid's Addgene catalogue record and pLannotate feature annotations shown in this document.]
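Description:
mCherry-Centrin2-N-10 is a mammalian expression plasmid built on the mCherry-N1 backbone and encoding human centrin-2 (CETN2) fused at its C terminus to the red fluorescent protein mCherry. In the 5,195 nt sequenced record, the human cytomegalovirus immediate-early enhancer and promoter sit directly upstream of the CETN2 coding sequence. A short gap follows, which probably corresponds to the linker implied by the "10" in the name, although the record does not define it. The mCherry open reading frame comes next, and the transcript ends at an SV40 polyadenylation signal. The small "large T antigen" fragment annotated just before that signal is most likely a homology hit within the SV40 late-region sequence rather than an expressed element.

The plasmid replicates in bacteria from a high-copy ColE1/pUC-type origin and also carries an f1 origin for single-stranded DNA production. One NeoR/KanR gene (Tn5 aminoglycoside phosphotransferase) serves both hosts. A bacterial bla-type promoter drives it for kanamycin selection in E. coli, and the SV40 enhancer/early promoter drives it for G418 selection of stably transfected mammalian cells, with an HSV TK poly(A) signal downstream. The short ble and bGH poly(A) fragments appear to be residual backbone sequence or annotation matches with no stated function.

The recorded purpose is centrosome localization. Centrin-2 is a small calcium-binding protein that concentrates at centrioles, so the fusion acts as a red marker (excitation 587 nm, emission 610 nm) for imaging centrosomes in transfected live or fixed cells.
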