Features (pLannotate 1.2.2; 14 found; start..end, strand, type, name):
     61..364     +  enhancer       CMV enhancer: human cytomegalovirus immediate early enhancer
    365..568     +  promoter       CMV promoter: human cytomegalovirus (CMV) immediate early promoter
    604..1119    +  CDS            CETN2: CETN2_HUMAN - Also known as CALT, CEN2. Experimental evidence at protein level: Swiss-Prot protein existence level 1. As a component of the TREX-2 complex, involved in the export of mRNAs to the cytoplasm through the nuclear pores. From Homo sapiens (Human).
   1150..1857    +  CDS            mCherry: mCherry is a basic (constitutively fluorescent) red fluorescent protein published in 2004, derived from Discosoma sp.. It is reported to be a very rapidly-maturing monomer with low acid sensitivity.
   1877..1960    +  CDS            large T antigen (fragment): large T antigen from SV40 (simian virus 40)
   1983..2104    +  polyA_signal   SV40 poly(A) signal: SV40 polyadenylation signal
   2138..2566    -  rep_origin     f1 ori (sequence partly withheld): f1 bacteriophage origin of replication; arrow indicates direction of (+) strand synthesis
   2593..2697    +  promoter       AmpR promoter: bla
   2699..3056    +  promoter       SV40 promoter: SV40 enhancer and early promoter
   3091..3885    +  CDS            NeoR/KanR: aminoglycoside phosphotransferase from Tn5; aph(3')-II (or nptII); confers resistance to neomycin, kanamycin, and G418 (Geneticin®)
   3906..4058    +  CDS            ble (fragment): BLE_KLEPN - Experimental evidence at protein level: Swiss-Prot protein existence level 1. Binding protein with a strong affinity to the bleomycin family of antibiotics. Binds to CL990; an antimitotic-antibiotic compound. From Klebsiella pneumoniae.
   4117..4164    +  polyA_signal   HSV TK poly(A) signal: herpes simplex virus thymidine kinase polyadenylation signal (Cole and Stacy, 1985)
   4255..4271    -  polyA_signal   bGH poly(A) signal (fragment): bovine growth hormone polyadenylation signal
   4493..5081    +  rep_origin     ori: high-copy-number ColE1/pMB1/pBR322/pUC origin of replication
>Addgene plasmid #55018 | mCherry-Centrin2-N-10 | addgene full sequence | sequence record 371039 | Addgene NGS Result
TAGTTATTAATAGTAATCAATTACGGGGTCATTAGTTCATAGCCCATATATGGAGTTCCGCGTTACATAA
CTTACGGTAAATGGCCCGCCTGGCTGACCGCCCAACGACCCCCGCCCATTGACGTCAATAATGACGTATG
TTCCCATAGTAACGCCAATAGGGACTTTCCATTGACGTCAATGGGTGGAGTATTTACGGTAAACTGCCCA
CTTGGCAGTACATCAAGTGTATCATATGCCAAGTACGCCCCCTATTGACGTCAATGACGGTAAATGGCCC
GCCTGGCATTATGCCCAGTACATGACCTTATGGGACTTTCCTACTTGGCAGTACATCTACGTATTAGTCA
TCGCTATTACCATGGTGATGCGGTTTTGGCAGTACATCAATGGGCGTGGATAGCGGTTTGACTCACGGGG
ATTTCCAAGTCTCCACCCCATTGACGTCAATGGGAGTTTGTTTTGGCACCAAAATCAACGGGACTTTCCA
AAATGTCGTAACAACTCCGCCCCATTGACGCAAATGGGCGGTAGGCGTGTACGGTGGGAGGTCTATATAA
GCAGAGCTGGTTTAGTGAACCGTCAGATCCGCTAGCCGCCACCATGGCCTCCAACTTTAAGAAGGCAAAC
ATGGCATCAAGTTCTCAGCGAAAAAGAATGAGCCCTAAGCCTGAGCTTACTGAAGAGCAAAAGCAGGAGA
TCCGGGAAGCTTTTGATCTTTTCGATGCGGATGGAACTGGCACCATAGATGTTAAAGAACTGAAGGTGGC
AATGAGGGCCCTGGGCTTTGAACCCAAGAAAGAAGAAATTAAGAAAATGATAAGTGAAATTGATAAGGAA
GGGACAGGAAAAATGAACTTTGGTGACTTTTTAACTGTGATGACCCAGAAAATGTCTGAGAAAGATACTA
AAGAAGAAATCCTGAAAGCTTTCAAGCTCTTTGATGATGATGAAACTGGGAAGATTTCGTTCAAAAATCT
GAAACGCGTGGCCAAGGAGTTGGGTGAGAACCTGACTGATGAGGAGCTGCAGGAAATGATTGATGAAGCT
GATCGAGATGGAGATGGAGAGGTCAGTGAGCAAGAGTTCCTGCGCATCATGAAAAAGACCAGCCTCTATT
CGGGAAGCACGGATCCACCGGTCGCCACCATGGTGAGCAAGGGCGAGGAGGATAACATGGCCATCATCAA
GGAGTTCATGCGCTTCAAGGTGCACATGGAGGGCTCCGTGAACGGCCACGAGTTCGAGATCGAGGGCGAG
GGCGAGGGCCGCCCCTACGAGGGCACCCAGACCGCCAAGCTGAAGGTGACCAAGGGTGGCCCCCTGCCCT
TCGCCTGGGACATCCTGTCCCCTCAGTTCATGTACGGCTCCAAGGCCTACGTGAAGCACCCCGCCGACAT
CCCCGACTACTTGAAGCTGTCCTTCCCCGAGGGCTTCAAGTGGGAGCGCGTGATGAACTTCGAGGACGGC
GGCGTGGTGACCGTGACCCAGGACTCCTCCCTGCAGGACGGCGAGTTCATCTACAAGGTGAAGCTGCGCG
GCACCAACTTCCCCTCCGACGGCCCCGTAATGCAGAAGAAGACCATGGGCTGGGAGGCCTCCTCCGAGCG
GATGTACCCCGAGGACGGCGCCCTGAAGGGCGAGATCAAGCAGAGGCTGAAGCTGAAGGACGGCGGCCAC
TACGACGCTGAGGTCAAGACCACCTACAAGGCCAAGAAGCCCGTGCAGCTGCCCGGCGCCTACAACGTCA
ACATCAAGTTGGACATCACCTCCCACAACGAGGACTACACCATCGTGGAACAGTACGAACGCGCCGAGGG
CCGCCACTCCACCGGCGGCATGGACGAGCTGTACAAGTAAAGCGGCCGCGACTCTAGATCATAATCAGCC
ATACCACATTTGTAGAGGTTTTACTTGCTTTAAAAAACCTCCCACACCTCCCCCTGAACCTGAAACATAA
AATGAATGCAATTGTTGTTGTTAACTTGTTTATTGCAGCTTATAATGGTTACAAATAAAGCAATAGCATC
ACAAATTTCACAAATAAAGCATTTTTTTCACTGCATTCTAGTTGTGGTTTGTCCAAACTCATCAATGTAT
CTTAAGGCGTAAATTGTAAGCGTTAATATTTTGTTAAAATTCGCGTTAAATTTTTGTTAAATCAGCTCAT
TTTTTAACCAATAGGCCGAAATCGGCAAAATCCCTTATAAATCAAAAGAATAGACCGAGATAGGGT
[37 nt withheld, positions 2237-2273]
AAAGAACGTGGACTCCAACGTCAAAGG
[49 nt withheld, positions 2301-2349]
T
[91 nt withheld, positions 2351-2441]
G
[124 nt withheld, positions 2443-2566]
CAGGTGGCACTTTTCGGGGAAATGTGCGCGGAACCCCTATTTGTTTATTTTTCTAAATACATTCAAATAT
GTATCCGCTCATGAGACAATAACCCTGATAAATGCTTCAATAATATTGAAAAAGGAAGAGTCCTGAGGCG
GAAAGAACCAGCTGTGGAATGTGTGTCAGTTAGGGTGTGGAAAGTCCCCAGGCTCCCCAGCAGGCAGAAG
TATGCAAAGCATGCATCTCAATTAGTCAGCAACCAGGTGTGGAAAGTCCCCAGGCTCCCCAGCAGGCAGA
AGTATGCAAAGCATGCATCTCAATTAGTCAGCAACCATAGTCCCGCCCCTAACTCCGCCCATCCCGCCCC
TAACTCCGCCCAGTTCCGCCCATTCTCCGCCCCATGGCTGACTAATTTTTTTTATTTATGCAGAGGCCGA
GGCCGCCTCGGCCTCTGAGCTATTCCAGAAGTAGTGAGGAGGCTTTTTTGGAGGCCTAGGCTTTTGCAAA
GATCGATCAAGAGACAGGATGAGGATCGTTTCGCATGATTGAACAAGATGGATTGCACGCAGGTTCTCCG
GCCGCTTGGGTGGAGAGGCTATTCGGCTATGACTGGGCACAACAGACAATCGGCTGCTCTGATGCCGCCG
TGTTCCGGCTGTCAGCGCAGGGGCGCCCGGTTCTTTTTGTCAAGACCGACCTGTCCGGTGCCCTGAATGA
ACTGCAAGACGAGGCAGCGCGGCTATCGTGGCTGGCCACGACGGGCGTTCCTTGCGCAGCTGTGCTCGAC
GTTGTCACTGAAGCGGGAAGGGACTGGCTGCTATTGGGCGAAGTGCCGGGGCAGGATCTCCTGTCATCTC
ACCTTGCTCCTGCCGAGAAAGTATCCATCATGGCTGATGCAATGCGGCGGCTGCATACGCTTGATCCGGC
TACCTGCCCATTCGACCACCAAGCGAAACATCGCATCGAGCGAGCACGTACTCGGATGGAAGCCGGTCTT
GTCGATCAGGATGATCTGGACGAAGAGCATCAGGGGCTCGCGCCAGCCGAACTGTTCGCCAGGCTCAAGG
CGAGCATGCCCGACGGCGAGGATCTCGTCGTGACCCATGGCGATGCCTGCTTGCCGAATATCATGGTGGA
AAATGGCCGCTTTTCTGGATTCATCGACTGTGGCCGGCTGGGTGTGGCGGACCGCTATCAGGACATAGCG
TTGGCTACCCGTGATATTGCTGAAGAGCTTGGCGGCGAATGGGCTGACCGCTTCCTCGTGCTTTACGGTA
TCGCCGCTCCCGATTCGCAGCGCATCGCCTTCTATCGCCTTCTTGACGAGTTCTTCTGAGCGGGACTCTG
GGGTTCGAAATGACCGACCAAGCGACGCCCAACCTGCCATCACGAGATTTCGATTCCACCGCCGCCTTCT
ATGAAAGGTTGGGCTTCGGAATCGTTTTCCGGGACGCCGGCTGGATGATCCTCCAGCGCGGGGATCTCAT
GCTGGAGTTCTTCGCCCACCCTAGGGGGAGGCTAACTGAAACACGGAAGGAGACAATACCGGAAGGAACC
CGCGCTATGACGGCAATAAAAAGACAGAATAAAACGCACGGTGTTGGGTCGTTTGTTCATAAACGCGGGG
TTCGGTCCCAGGGCTGGCACTCTGTCGATACCCCACCGAGACCCCATTGGGGCCAATACGCCCGCGTTTC
TTCCTTTTCCCCACCCCACCCCCCAAGTTCGGGTGAAGGCCCAGGGCTCGCAGCCAACGTCGGGGCGGCA
GGCCCTGCCATAGCCTCAGGTTACTCATATATACTTTAGATTGATTTAAAACTTCATTTTTAATTTAAAA
GGATCTAGGTGAAGATCCTTTTTGATAATCTCATGACCAAAATCCCTTAACGTGAGTTTTCGTTCCACTG
AGCGTCAGACCCCGTAGAAAAGATCAAAGGATCTTCTTGAGATCCTTTTTTTCTGCGCGTAATCTGCTGC
TTGCAAACAAAAAAACCACCGCTACCAGCGGTGGTTTGTTTGCCGGATCAAGAGCTACCAACTCTTTTTC
CGAAGGTAACTGGCTTCAGCAGAGCGCAGATACCAAATACTGTTCTTCTAGTGTAGCCGTAGTTAGGCCA
CCACTTCAAGAACTCTGTAGCACCGCCTACATACCTCGCTCTGCTAATCCTGTTACCAGTGGCTGCTGCC
AGTGGCGATAAGTCGTGTCTTACCGGGTTGGACTCAAGACGATAGTTACCGGATAAGGCGCAGCGGTCGG
GCTGAACGGGGGGTTCGTGCACACAGCCCAGCTTGGAGCGAACGACCTACACCGAACTGAGATACCTACA
GCGTGAGCTATGAGAAAGCGCCACGCTTCCCGAAGGGAGAAAGGCGGACAGGTATCCGGTAAGCGGCAGG
GTCGGAACAGGAGAGCGCACGAGGGAGCTTCCAGGGGGAAACGCCTGGTATCTTTATAGTCCTGTCGGGT
TTCGCCACCTCTGACTTGAGCGTCGATTTTTGTGATGCTCGTCAGGGGGGCGGAGCCTATGGAAAAACGC
CAGCAACGCGGCCTTTTTACGGTTCCTGGCCTTTTGCTGGCCTTTTGCTCACATGTTCTTTCCTGCGTTA
TCCCCTGATTCTGTGGATAACCGTATTACCGCCATGCAT
