>Addgene plasmid #55018 | mCherry-Centrin2-N-10 | depositor partial sequence | sequence record 85403 | insert sequence
GACGTCAGATCCGCTAGCCGCCACCATGGCCTCCAACTTTAAGAAGGCAAACATGGCATCAAGTTCTCAG
CGAAAAAGAATGAGCCCTAAGCCTGAGCTTACTGAAGAGCAAAAGCAGGAGATCCGGGAAGCTTTTGATC
TTTTCGATGCGGATGGAACTGGCACCATAGATGTTAAAGAACTGAAGGTGGCAATGAGGGCCCTGGGCTT
TGAACCCAAGAAAGAAGAAATTAAGAAAATGATAAGTGAAATTGATAAGGAAGGGACAGGAAAAATGAAC
TTTGGTGACTTTTTAACTGTGATGACCCAGAAAATGTCTGAGAAAGATACTAAAGAAGAAATCCTGAAAG
CTTTCAAGCTCTTTGATGATGATGAAACTGGGAAGATTTCGTTCAAAAATCTGAAACGCGTGGCCAAGGA
GTTGGGTGAGAACCTGACTGATGAGGAGCTGCAGGAAATGATTGATGAAGCTGATCGAGATGGAGATGGA
GAGGTCAGTGAGCAAGAGTTCCTGCGCATCATGAAAAAGACCAGCCTCTATTCGGGAAGCACGGATCCAC
CGGTCGCCACCATGGTGAGCAAGGGCGAGGAGGATAACATGGCCATCATCAAGGAGTTCATGCGCTTCAA
GGTGCACATGGAGGGCTCCGTGAACGGCCACGAGTTCGAGATCGAGGGCGAGGGCGAGGGCCGCCCCTAC
GAGGGCACCCAGACCGCCAAGCTGAAGGTGACCAAGGGTGGCCCCCTGCCCTTCGCCTGGGACATCCTGT
CCCCTCAGTTCATGTACGGCTCCAAGGCCTACGTGAAGCACCCCGCCGACATCCCCGACTACTTGAAGCT
GTCCTTCCCCGAGGGCTTCAAGTGGGAGCGCGTGATGAACTTCGAGGACGGCGGCGTGGTGACCGTGACC
CAGGACTCCTCCCTGCAGGACGGCGAGTTCATCTACAAGGTGAAGCTGCGCGGCACCAACTTCCCCTCCG
ACGGCCCCGTAATGCAGAAGAAGACCATGGGCTGGGAGGCCTCCTCCGAGCGGATGTACCCCGAGGACGG
CGCCCTGAAGGGCGAGATCAAGCAGAGGCTGAAGCTGAAGGACGGCGGCCACTACGACGCTGAGGTCAAG
ACCACCTACAAGGCCAAGAAGCCCGTGCAGCTGCCCGGCGCCTACAACGTCAACATCAAGTTGGACATCA
CCTCCCACAACGAGGACTACACCATCGTGGAACAGTACGAACGCGCCGAGGGCCGCCACTCCACCGGCGG
CATGGACGAGCTGTACAAGTAAAGCGGCCGCGACTCTAGATCATAATCAGCCATACCACATTT
