>Addgene plasmid #55018 | mCherry-Centrin2-N-10 | addgene partial sequence | sequence record 98601 | CMV-F 5'-CGCAAATGGGCGGTAGGCGTG-3'
GTGAACCGTCAGATCCGCTAGCCGCCACCATGGCCTCCAACTTTAAGAAGGCAAACATGGCATCAAGTTC
TCAGCGAAAAAGAATGAGCCCTAAGCCTGAGCTTACTGAAGAGCAAAAGCAGGAGATCCGGGAAGCTTTT
GATCTTTTCGATGCGGATGGAACTGGCACCATAGATGTTAAAGAACTGAAGGTGGCAATGAGGGCCCTGG
GCTTTGAACCCAAGAAAGAAGAAATTAAGAAAATGATAAGTGAAATTGATAAGGAAGGGACAGGAAAAAT
GAACTTTGGTGACTTTTTAACTGTGATGACCCAGAAAATGTCTGAGAAAGATACTAAAGAAGAAATCCTG
AAAGCTTTCAAGCTCTTTGATGATGATGAAACTGGGAAGATTTCGTTCAAAAATCTGAAACGCGTGGCCA
AGGAGTTGGGTGAGAACCTGACTGATGAGGAGCTGCAGGAAATGATTGATGAAGCTGATCGAGATGGAGA
TGGAGAGGTCAGTGAGCAAGAGTTCCTGCGCATCATGAAAAAGACCAGCCTCTATTCGGGAAGCACGGAT
CCACCGGTCGCCACCATGGTGAGCAAGGGCGAGGAGGATAACATGGCCATCATCAAGGAGTTCATGCGCT
TCAAGGTGCACATGGAGGGCTCCGTGAACGGCCACGAGTTCGAGATCGAGGGCGAGGGCGAGGGCCGCCC
CTACGAGGGCACCCAGACCGCCAAGCTGAAGGTGACCAAGGGTGGCCCCCTGCCCTTCGCCTGGGACATC
CTGTCCCCTCAGTTCATGTACGGCTCCAAGGCCTACGTGAAGCACC
